>Addgene plasmid #236822 | pGL4 [luc2P/PSA-long/Hygro] Vector | addgene full sequence | sequence record 471825 | Addgene NGS Result
GGCCTAACTGGCCGGTACCGAATTCTCTAGAAATCTAGCTGATATAGTGTGGCTCAAAACCTTCAGCACA
AATCACACCGTTAGACTATCTGGTGTGGCCCAAACCTTCAGGTGAACAAAGGCACTCTAAACTGGCAGGA
TATTCCAAAGCATTAGAGATGACCTCTTGCAAAGAAAAAGAAATGGAAAAGAAAAAGAAAGAAAGGAAAA
AAAAAAAAAAAAAGAGATGACCTCTCAGGCTCTGAGGGGAAACGCCTGAGGTCTTTGAGCAAGGTCAGTC
CTCTGTTGCACAGTCTCCCTCACAGGGTCATTGTGACGATCAAATGTGGTCACGTGTATGAGGCACCAGC
ACATGCCTGGCTCTGGGGAGTGCCGTGTAAGTGTATGCTTGCACTGCTGAATGGCTGGGATGTGTCAGGG
ATTATCTTCAGCACTTACAGATGCTCATCTCATCCTCACAGCATCACTATGGGATGGGTATTACTGGCCT
CATTTGATGGAGAAACTGGCTGTGGCTCAGAAAGGGGGGACCACTAGACCAGGGACACTCTGGATGCTGG
GGACTCCAGAGACCATGACCACTCACCAACTGCAGAGAAATTAATTGTGGCCTGATGTCCCTGTCCTGGA
GAGGGTGGAGGTGGACCTTCACTAACCTCCTACCTTGACCCTCTCTTTTAGGGCTCTTTCTGACCTCCAC
CATGATACTAGGACCCCATTGTATTCTGTACCCTCTTGACTCTATGACCCCCACTGCCCACTGCATCCAG
CTGGGTCCCCTCCTATCTCTATTCCCAGCTGGCCAGTGCAGTCTCAGTGCCCACCTGTTTGTCAGTAACT
CTGAAGGGGCTGACATTTTACTGACTTGCAAACAAATAAGCTAACTTTCCAGAGTTTTGTGAATGCTGGC
AGAGTCCATGAGACTCCTGAGTCAGAGGCAAAGGCTTTTACTGCTCACAGCTTAGCAGACAGCATGAGGT
TCATGTTCACATTAGTACACCTTGCCCCCCCCAAATCTTGTAGGGTGACCAGAGCAGTCTAGGTGGATGC
TGTGCACACGGGGTTTGTGCCACTGGTGAGAAACCTGAGATTAGGAATCCTCAATCTTATACTGGGACAA
CTTGCAAACCTGCTCAGCCTTTGTCTCTGATGAAGATATTATCTTCATGATCTTGGATTGAAAACAGACC
TACTCTGGAGGAACATATTGTATCGATTGTCCTTGACAGTAAACAAATCTGTTGTAAGAGACATTATCTT
TATTATCTAGGACAGTAAGCAAGCCTGGATCTGAGAGAGATATCATCTTGCAAGGATGCCTGCTTTACAA
ACATCCTTGAAACAACAATCCAGAAAAAAAAAGGTGTTGCTGTCTTTGCTCAGAAGACACACAGATACGT
GACAGAACCATGGAGAATTGCCTCCCAACACTGTTCAGCCAGAGCCTTCCACCCTTGTCTGCAGGAATTC
CACATTGTTTGCTGCACGTTGGATTTTGAAATGCTAGGGAACTTTGGGAGACTCATATTTCTGGGCTAGA
GGATCTGTGGACCACAAGATCTTTTTATGATGACAGTAGCAATGTATCTGTGGAGCTGGATTCTGGGTTG
GGAGTGCAAGGAAAAGAATGTACTAAATGCCAAGACATCTATTTCAGGAGCATGAGGAATAAAAGTTCTA
GTTTCTGGTCTCAGAGTGGTGCAGGGATCAGGGAGTCTCACAATCTCCTGAGTGCTGGTGTCTTAGGGCA
CACTGGGTCTTGGAGTGCAAAGGATCTAGGCACGTGAGGCTTTGTATGAAGAATCGGGGATCGTACCCAC
CCCCTGTTTCTGTTTCATCCTGGGCGTGTCTCCTCTGCCTTTGTCCCCTAGATGAAGTCTCCATGAGCTA
CAGGGCCTGGTGCATCCAGGGTGATCTAGTAATTGCAGAACAGCAAGTGCTAGCTCTCCCTCCCCTTCCA
CAGCTCTGGGTGTGGGAGGGGGTTGTCCAGCCTCCAGCAGCATGGGGAGGGCCTTGGTCAGCCTCTGGGT
GCCAGCAGGGCAGGGGCGGAGTCCTGGGGAATGAAGGTTTTATAGGGCTCCTGGGGGAGGCTCCCCAGCC
CCAAGCTTGGCAATCCGGTACTGTTGGTAAAGCCACCATGGAAGATGCCAAAAACATTAAGAAGGGCCCA
GCGCCATTCTACCCACTCGAAGACGGGACCGCCGGCGAGCAGCTGCACAAAGCCATGAAGCGCTACGCCC
TGGTGCCCGGCACCATCGCCTTTACCGACGCACATATCGAGGTGGACATTACCTACGCCGAGTACTTCGA
GATGAGCGTTCGGCTGGCAGAAGCTATGAAGCGCTATGGGCTGAATACAAACCATCGGATCGTGGTGTGC
AGCGAGAATAGCTTGCAGTTCTTCATGCCCGTGTTGGGTGCCCTGTTCATCGGTGTGGCTGTGGCCCCAG
CTAACGACATCTACAACGAGCGCGAGCTGCTGAACAGCATGGGCATCAGCCAGCCCACCGTCGTATTCGT
GAGCAAGAAAGGGCTGCAAAAGATCCTCAACGTGCAAAAGAAGCTACCGATCATACAAAAGATCATCATC
ATGGATAGCAAGACCGACTACCAGGGCTTCCAAAGCATGTACACCTTCGTGACTTCCCATTTGCCACCCG
GCTTCAACGAGTACGACTTCGTGCCCGAGAGCTTCGACCGGGACAAAACCATCGCCCTGATCATGAACAG
TAGTGGCAGTACCGGATTGCCCAAGGGCGTAGCCCTACCGCACCGCACCGCTTGTGTCCGATTCAGTCAT
GCCCGCGACCCCATCTTCGGCAACCAGATCATCCCCGACACCGCTATCCTCAGCGTGGTGCCATTTCACC
ACGGCTTCGGCATGTTCACCACGCTGGGCTACTTGATCTGCGGCTTTCGGGTCGTGCTCATGTACCGCTT
CGAGGAGGAGCTATTCTTGCGCAGCTTGCAAGACTATAAGATTCAATCTGCCCTGCTGGTGCCCACACTA
TTTAGCTTCTTCGCTAAGAGCACTCTCATCGACAAGTACGACCTAAGCAACTTGCACGAGATCGCCAGCG
GCGGGGCGCCGCTCAGCAAGGAGGTAGGTGAGGCCGTGGCCAAACGCTTCCACCTACCAGGCATCCGCCA
GGGCTACGGCCTGACAGAAACAACCAGCGCCATTCTGATCACCCCCGAAGGGGACGACAAGCCTGGCGCA
GTAGGCAAGGTGGTGCCCTTCTTCGAGGCTAAGGTGGTGGACTTGGACACCGGTAAGACACTGGGTGTGA
ACCAGCGCGGCGAGCTGTGCGTCCGTGGCCCCATGATCATGAGCGGCTACGTTAACAACCCCGAGGCTAC
AAACGCTCTCATCGACAAGGACGGCTGGCTGCACAGCGGCGACATCGCCTACTGGGACGAGGACGAGCAC
TTCTTCATCGTGGACCGGCTGAAGAGCCTGATCAAATACAAGGGCTACCAGGTAGCCCCAGCCGAACTGG
AGAGCATCCTGCTGCAACACCCCAACATCTTCGACGCCGGGGTCGCCGGCCTGCCCGACGACGATGCCGG
CGAGCTGCCCGCCGCAGTCGTCGTGCTGGAACACGGTAAAACCATGACCGAGAAGGAGATCGTGGACTAT
GTGGCCAGCCAGGTTACAACCGCCAAGAAGCTGCGCGGTGGTGTTGTGTTCGTGGACGAGGTGCCTAAAG
GACTGACCGGCAAGTTGGACGCCCGCAAGATCCGCGAGATTCTCATTAAGGCCAAGAAGGGCGGCAAGAT
CGCCGTGAATTCTCACGGCTTCCCTCCCGAGGTGGAGGAGCAGGCCGCCGGCACCCTGCCCATGAGCTGC
GCCCAGGAGAGCGGCATGGATAGACACCCTGCTGCTTGCGCCAGCGCCAGGATCAACGTCTAAGGCCGCG
ACTCTAGAGTCGGGGCGGCCGGCCGCTTCGAGCAGACATGATAAGATACATTGATGAGTTTGGACAAACC
ACAACTAGAATGCAGTGAAAAAAATGCTTTATTTGTGAAATTTGTGATGCTATTGCTTTATTTGTAACCA
TTATAAGCTGCAATAAACAAGTTAACAACAACAATTGCATTCATTTTATGTTTCAGGTTCAGGGGGAGGT
GTGGGAGGTTTTTTAAAGCAAGTAAAACCTCTACAAATGTGGTAAAATCGATAAGGATCCGTTTGCGTAT
TGGGCGCTCTTCCGCTGATCTGCGCAGCACCATGGCCTGAAATAACCTCTGAAAGAGGAACTTGGTTAGC
TACCTTCTGAGGCGGAAAGAACCAGCTGTGGAATGTGTGTCAGTTAGGGTGTGGAAAGTCCCCAGGCTCC
CCAGCAGGCAGAAGTATGCAAAGCATGCATCTCAATTAGTCAGCAACCAGGTGTGGAAAGTCCCCAGGCT
CCCCAGCAGGCAGAAGTATGCAAAGCATGCATCTCAATTAGTCAGCAACCATAGTCCCGCCCCTAACTCC
GCCCATCCCGCCCCTAACTCCGCCCAGTTCCGCCCATTCTCCGCCCCATGGCTGACTAATTTTTTTTATT
TATGCAGAGGCCGAGGCCGCCTCTGCCTCTGAGCTATTCCAGAAGTAGTGAGGAGGCTTTTTTGGAGGCC
TAGGCTTTTGCAAAAAGCTCGATTCTTCTGACACTAGCGCCACCATGAAGAAGCCCGAACTCACCGCTAC
CAGCGTTGAAAAATTTCTCATCGAGAAGTTCGACAGTGTGAGCGACCTGATGCAGTTGTCGGAGGGCGAA
GAGAGCCGAGCCTTCAGCTTCGATGTCGGCGGACGCGGCTATGTACTGCGGGTGAATAGCTGCGCTGATG
GCTTCTACAAAGACCGCTACGTGTACCGCCACTTCGCCAGCGCTGCACTACCCATCCCCGAAGTGTTGGA
CATCGGCGAGTTCAGCGAGAGCCTGACATACTGCATCAGTAGACGCGCCCAAGGCGTTACTCTCCAAGAC
CTCCCCGAAACAGAGCTGCCTGCTGTGTTACAGCCTGTCGCCGAAGCTATGGATGCTATTGCCGCCGCCG
ACCTCAGTCAAACCAGCGGCTTCGGCCCATTCGGGCCCCAAGGCATCGGCCAGTACACAACCTGGCGGGA
TTTCATTTGCGCCATTGCTGATCCCCATGTCTACCACTGGCAGACCGTGATGGACGACACCGTGTCCGCC
AGCGTAGCTCAAGCCCTGGACGAACTGATGCTGTGGGCCGAAGACTGTCCCGAGGTGCGCCACCTCGTCC
ATGCCGACTTCGGCAGCAACAACGTCCTGACCGACAACGGCCGCATCACCGCCGTAATCGACTGGTCCGA
AGCTATGTTCGGGGACAGTCAGTACGAGGTGGCCAACATCTTCTTCTGGCGGCCCTGGCTGGCTTGCATG
GAGCAGCAGACTCGCTACTTCGAGCGCCGGCATCCCGAGCTGGCCGGCAGCCCTCGTCTGCGAGCCTACA
TGCTGCGCATCGGCCTGGATCAGCTCTACCAGAGCCTCGTGGACGGCAACTTCGACGATGCTGCCTGGGC
TCAAGGCCGCTGCGATGCCATCGTCCGCAGCGGGGCCGGCACCGTCGGTCGCACACAAATCGCTCGCCGG
AGCGCAGCCGTATGGACCGACGGCTGCGTCGAGGTGCTGGCCGACAGCGGCAACCGCCGGCCCAGTACAC
GACCGCGCGCTAAGGAGGTAGGTCGAGTTTAAACTCTAGAACCGGTCATGGCCGCAATAAAATATCTTTA
TTTTCATTACATCTGTGTGTTGGTTTTTTGTGTGTTCGAACTAGATGCTGTCGACCGATGCCCTTGAGAG
CCTTCAACCCAGTCAGCTCCTTCCGGTGGGCGCGGGGCATGACTATCGTCGCCGCACTTATGACTGTCTT
CTTTATCATGCAACTCGTAGGACAGGTGCCGGCAGCGCTCTTCCGCTTCCTCGCTCACTGACTCGCTGCG
CTCGGTCGTTCGGCTGCGGCGAGCGGTATCAGCTCACTCAAAGGCGGTAATACGGTTATCCACAGAATCA
GGGGATAACGCAGGAAAGAACATGTGAGCAAAAGGCCAGCAAAAGGCCAGGAACCGTAAAAAGGCCGCGT
TGCTGGCGTTTTTCCATAGGCTCCGCCCCCCTGACGAGCATCACAAAAATCGACGCTCAAGTCAGAGGTG
GCGAAACCCGACAGGACTATAAAGATACCAGGCGTTTCCCCCTGGAAGCTCCCTCGTGCGCTCTCCTGTT
CCGACCCTGCCGCTTACCGGATACCTGTCCGCCTTTCTCCCTTCGGGAAGCGTGGCGCTTTCTCATAGCT
CACGCTGTAGGTATCTCAGTTCGGTGTAGGTCGTTCGCTCCAAGCTGGGCTGTGTGCACGAACCCCCCGT
TCAGCCCGACCGCTGCGCCTTATCCGGTAACTATCGTCTTGAGTCCAACCCGGTAAGACACGACTTATCG
CCACTGGCAGCAGCCACTGGTAACAGGATTAGCAGAGCGAGGTATGTAGGCGGTGCTACAGAGTTCTTGA
AGTGGTGGCCTAACTACGGCTACACTAGAAGAACAGTATTTGGTATCTGCGCTCTGCTGAAGCCAGTTAC
CTTCGGAAAAAGAGTTGGTAGCTCTTGATCCGGCAAACAAACCACCGCTGGTAGCGGTGGTTTTTTTGTT
TGCAAGCAGCAGATTACGCGCAGAAAAAAAGGATCTCAAGAAGATCCTTTGATCTTTTCTACGGGGTCTG
ACGCTCAGTGGAACGAAAACTCACGTTAAGGGATTTTGGTCATGAGATTATCAAAAAGGATCTTCACCTA
GATCCTTTTAAATTAAAAATGAAGTTTTAAATCAATCTAAAGTATATATGAGTAAACTTGGTCTGACAGC
GGCCGCAAATGCTAAACCACTGCAGTGGTTACCAGTGCTTGATCAGTGAGGCACCGATCTCAGCGATCTG
CCTATTTCGTTCGTCCATAGTGGCCTGACTCCCCGTCGTGTAGATCACTACGATTCGTGAGGGCTTACCA
TCAGGCCCCAGCGCAGCAATGATGCCGCGAGAGCCGCGTTCACCGGCCCCCGATTTGTCAGCAATGAACC
AGCCAGCAGGGAGGGCCGAGCGAAGAAGTGGTCCTGCTACTTTGTCCGCCTCCATCCAGTCTATGAGCTG
CTGTCGTGATGCTAGAGTAAGAAGTTCGCCAGTGAGTAGTTTCCGAAGAGTTGTGGCCATTGCTACTGGC
ATCGTGGTATCACGCTCGTCGTTCGGTATGGCTTCGTTCAACTCTGGTTCCCAGCGGTCAAGCCGGGTCA
CATGATCACCCATATTATGAAGAAATGCAGTCAGCTCCTTAGGGCCTCCGATCGTTGTCAGAAGTAAGTT
GGCCGCGGTGTTGTCGCTCATGGTAATGGCAGCACTACACAATTCTCTTACCGTCATGCCATCCGTAAGA
TGCTTTTCCGTGACCGGCGAGTACTCAACCAAGTCGTTTTGTGAGTAGTGTATACGGCGACCAAGCTGCT
CTTGCCCGGCGTCTATACGGGACAACACCGCGCCACATAGCAGTACTTTGAAAGTGCTCATCATCGGGAA
TCGTTCTTCGGGGCGGAAAGACTCAAGGATCTTGCCGCTATTGAGATCCAGTTCGATATAGCCCACTCTT
GCACCCAGTTGATCTTCAGCATCTTTTACTTTCACCAGCGTTTCGGGGTGTGCAAAAACAGGCAAGCAAA
ATGCCGCAAAGAAGGGAATGAGTGCGACACGAAAATGTTGGATGCTCATACTCGTCCTTTTTCAATATTA
TTGAAGCATTTATCAGGGTTACTAGTACGTCTCTCAAGGATAAGTAAGTAATATTAAGGTACGGGAGGTA
TTGGACAGGCCGCAATAAAATATCTTTATTTTCATTACATCTGTGTGTTGGTTTTTTGTGTGAATCGATA
GTACTAACATACGCTCTCCATCAAAACAAAACGAAACAAAACAAACTAGCAAAATAGGCTGTCCCCAGTG
CAAGTGCAGGTGCCAGAACATTTCTCT
Features (pLannotate 1.2.2; 13 found; start..end, strand, type, name):
   2138..3787    +  CDS            luciferase: firefly luciferase synthetic luc2 version of the luciferase gene
   3791..3910    +  CDS            hPEST: PEST degradation sequence from mouse ornithine decarboxylase human codon-optimized
   3962..4083    -  polyA_signal   SV40 poly(A) signal: SV40 polyadenylation signal
   4109..4240    -  CDS            LT_SV40 (fragment): Experimental evidence at protein level: Swiss-Prot protein existence level 1. Isoform 17kT antigen targets host RBL2 for degradation and promotes cell proliferation. Transactivates host cyclin A promoter through its J domain. From Simian virus 40 (SV40).
   4277..4634    +  promoter       SV40 promoter: SV40 enhancer and early promoter
   4665..5702    +  CDS            HygR: hygromycin B phosphotransferase confers resistance to hygromycin
   5726..5774    +  polyA_signal   poly(A) signal: synthetic polyadenylation signal
   5790..5921    +  CDS            TcR (fragment): tetracycline efflux protein; tet; confers resistance to tetracycline
   6101..6689    -  rep_origin     ori: high-copy-number ColE1/pMB1/pBR322/pUC origin of replication
   6889..7749    -  CDS            AmpR: β-lactamase confers resistance to ampicillin, carbenicillin, and related antibiotics
   7750..7791    -  promoter       AmpR promoter (fragment): bla
   7854..7902    +  polyA_signal   poly(A) signal: synthetic polyadenylation signal
   7916..8007    +  misc_feature   pause site: RNA polymerase II transcriptional pause signal from the human α2 globin gene
