[The description below was written by a language model from this plasmid's Addgene catalogue record and pLannotate feature annotations shown in this document.]
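Description:
pGL4 [luc2P/PSA-long/Hygro] Vector is a firefly luciferase reporter plasmid built on the pGL4.24[luc2P/minP] backbone and intended for transfection into mammalian cells. It is propagated in E. coli as a high-copy plasmid through a ColE1/pUC-type origin, with β-lactamase (AmpR) providing ampicillin selection. For mammalian cells it carries a separate cassette in which the SV40 enhancer/early promoter drives hygromycin B phosphotransferase, followed by a synthetic poly(A) signal, so that stably transfected reporter lines can be selected with hygromycin.

The reporter is the synthetic luc2 luciferase fused at its C-terminus to hPEST, a codon-optimized degradation sequence from mouse ornithine decarboxylase. This fusion (luc2P) shortens the protein's half-life, so the signal follows changes in transcription more closely. The reporter is terminated by an SV40 late poly(A) signal. A synthetic poly(A) signal and an RNA polymerase II pause site from the human α2 globin gene sit at the end of the 8,007 nt record. Because the plasmid is circular, they lie upstream of the regulatory region and reduce background from read-through transcription originating in the backbone.

The insert, a human "PSA-long" response element, is not annotated in the feature table. It presumably lies in the roughly 2.1 kb unannotated stretch preceding luc2. No minimal promoter is annotated either, so it is unclear whether the backbone's minP is retained. The catalogue links the insert to the Entrez gene PLAG1, for which PSA is listed as an alias, but the record does not describe the element further, so its exact genomic origin should be checked against the sequence. The stated use is to measure activity of this response element in luciferase reporter assays.
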