Addgene plasmid #236822: pGL4 [luc2P/PSA-long/Hygro] Vector
Purpose: Express PSA-long response element in luciferase reporter assay
Depositing lab: Promega Corporation.
Backbone
  Vector backbone: pGL4.24[luc2P/minP] Vector
  Vector type: Luciferase
  Selectable markers: Hygromycin
Growth in bacteria
  Bacterial resistance: Ampicillin, 100 μg/mL
  Growth temperature: 37°C
  Growth strain: DH5alpha
  Copy number: High Copy
Gene/Insert
  Gene/Insert name: PSA-long
  Species: H. sapiens (human)
  Mutation: None
  Entrez Gene: PLAG1 (a.k.a. PSA, SGPA, SRS4, ZNF912)
  Cloning method: Other
Terms and licenses: Academic/Nonprofit Terms; Industry Terms
How to cite: pGL4 [luc2P/PSA-long/Hygro] Vector was a gift from Promega Corporation (Addgene plasmid # 236822 ; http://n2t.net/addgene:236822 ; RRID:Addgene_236822)
